>Addgene plasmid #148732 | pnEA-HsNot11_257-499-CvH_AF | depositor full sequence | sequence record 291180 | Full Sequence
TTCTTGAAGACGAAAGGGCCTCGTGATACGCCTATTTTTATAGGTTAATGTCATGATAATAATGGTTTCT
TAGACGTCAGGTGGCACTTTTCGGGGAAATGTGCGCGGAACCCCTATTTGTTTATTTTTCTAAATACATT
CAAATATGTATCCGCTCATGAGACAATAACCCTGATAAATGCTTCAATAATATTGAAAAAGGAAGAGTAT
GAGTATTCAACATTTCCGTGTCGCCCTTATTCCCTTTTTTGCGGCATTTTGCCTTCCTGTTTTTGCTCAC
CCAGAAACGCTGGTGAAAGTAAAAGATGCTGAAGATCAGTTGGGTGCACGAGTGGGTTACATCGAACTGG
ATCTCAACAGCGGTAAGATCCTTGAGAGTTTTCGCCCCGAAGAACGTTTTCCAATGATGAGCACTTTTAA
AGTTCTGCTATGTGGCGCGGTATTATCCCGTGTTGACGCCGGGCAAGAGCAACTCGGTCGCCGCATACAC
TATTCTCAGAATGACTTGGTTGAGTACTCACCAGTCACAGAAAAGCATCTTACGGATGGCATGACAGTAA
GAGAATTATGCAGTGCTGCCATAACCATGAGTGATAACACTGCGGCCAACTTACTTCTGACAACGATCGG
AGGACCGAAGGAGCTAACCGCTTTTTTGCACAACATGGGGGATCATGTAACTCGCCTTGATCGTTGGGAA
CCGGAGCTGAATGAAGCCATACCAAACGACGAGCGTGACACCACGATGCCTGCAGCAATGGCAACAACGT
TGCGCAAACTATTAACTGGCGAACTACTTACTCTAGCTTCCCGGCAACAATTAATAGACTGGATGGAGGC
GGATAAAGTTGCAGGACCACTTCTGCGCTCGGCCCTTCCGGCTGGCTGGTTTATTGCTGATAAATCTGGA
GCCGGTGAGCGTGGGTCTCGCGGTATCATTGCAGCACTGGGGCCAGATGGTAAGCCCTCCCGTATCGTAG
TTATCTACACGACGGGGAGTCAGGCAACTATGGATGAACGAAATAGACAGATCGCTGAGATAGGTGCCTC
ACTGATTAAGCATTGGTAACTGTCAGACCAAGTTTACTCATATATACTTTAGATTGATTTAAAACTTCAT
TTTTAATTTAAAAGGATCTAGGTGAAGATCCTTTTTGATAATCTCATGACCAAAATCCCTTAACGTGAGT
TTTCGTTCCACTGAGCGTCAGACCCCGTAGAAAAGATCAAAGGATCTTCTTGAGATCCTTTTTTTCTGCG
CGTAATCTGCTGCTTGCAAACAAAAAAACCACCGCTACCAGCGGTGGTTTGTTTGCCGGATCAAGAGCTA
CCAACTCTTTTTCCGAAGGTAACTGGCTTCAGCAGAGCGCAGATACCAAATACTGTCCTTCTAGTGTAGC
CGTAGTTAGGCCACCACTTCAAGAACTCTGTAGCACCGCCTACATACCTCGCTCTGCTAATCCTGTTACC
AGTGGCTGCTGCCAGTGGCGATAAGTCGTGTCTTACCGGGTTGGACTCAAGACGATAGTTACCGGATAAG
GCGCAGCGGTCGGGCTGAACGGGGGGTTCGTGCACACAGCCCAGCTTGGAGCGAACGACCTACACCGAAC
TGAGATACCTACAGCGTGAGCTATGAGAAAGCGCCACGCTTCCCGAAGGGAGAAAGGCGGACAGGTATCC
GGTAAGCGGCAGGGTCGGAACAGGAGAGCGCACGAGGGAGCTTCCAGGGGGAAACGCCTGGTATCTTTAT
AGTCCTGTCGGGTTTCGCCACCTCTGACTTGAGCGTCGATTTTTGTGATGCTCGTCAGGGGGGCGGAGCC
TATGGAAAAACGCCAGCAACGCGGCCTTTTTACGGTTCCTGGCCTTTTGCTGGCCTTTTGCTCACATGTT
CTTTCCTGCGTTATCCCCTGATTCTGTGGATAACCGTATTACCGCCTTTGAGTGAGCTGATACCGCTCGC
CGCAGCCGAACGACCGAGCGCAGCGAGTCAGTGAGCGAGGAAGCGGAAGAGCGCCTGATGCGGTATTTTC
TCCTTACGCATCTGTGCGGTATTTCACACCGCATATATGGTGCACTCTCAGTACAATCTGCTCTGATGCC
GCATAGTTAAGCCAGTATACACTCCGCTATCGCTACGTGACTGGGTCATGGCTGCGCCCCGACACCCGCC
AACACCCGCTGACGCGCCCTGACGGGCTTGTCTGCTCCCGGCATCCGCTTACAGACAAGCTGTGACCGTC
TCCGGGAGCTGCATGTGTCAGAGGTTTTCACCGTCATCACCGAAACGCGCGAGGCAGCTGCGGTAAAGCT
CATCAGCGTGGTCGTGAAGCGATTCACAGATGTCTGCCTGTTCATCCGCGTCCAGCTCGTTGAGTTTCTC
CAGAAGCGTTAATGTCTGGCTTCTGATAAAGCGGGCCATGTTAAGGGCGGTTTTTTCCTGTTTGGTCACT
GATGCCTCCGTGTAAGGGGGATTTCTGTTCATGGGGGTAATGATACCGATGAAACGAGAGAGGATGCTCA
CGATACGGGTTACTGATGATGAACATGCCCGGTTACTGGAACGTTGTGAGGGTAAACAACTGGCGGTATG
GATGCGGCGGGACCAGAGAAAAATCACTCAGGGTCAATGCCAGCGCTTCGTTAATACAGATGTAGGTGTT
CCACAGGGTAGCCAGCAGCATCCTGCGATGCAGATCCGGAACATAATGGTGCAGGGCGCTGACTTCCGCG
TTTCCAGACTTTACGAAACACGGAAACCGAAGACCATTCATGTTGTTGCTCAGGTCGCAGACGTTTTGCA
GCAGCAGTCGCTTCACGTTCGCTCGCGTATCGGTGATTCATTCTGCTAACCAGTAAGGCAACCCCGCCAG
CCTAGCCGGGTCCTCAACGACAGGAGCACGATCATGCGCACCCGTGGCCAGGACCCAACGCTGCCCGAGA
TGCGCCGCGTGCGGCTGCTGGAGATGGCGGACGCGATGGATATGTTCTGCCAAGGGTTGGTTTGCGCATT
CACAGTTCTCCGCAAGAATTGATTGGCTCCAATTCTTGGAGTGGTGAATCCGTTAGCGAGGTGCCGCCGG
CTTCCATTCAGGTCGAGGTGGCCCGGCTCCATGCACCGCGACGCAACGCGGGGAGGCAGACAAGGTATAG
GGCGGCGCCTACAATCCATGCCAACCCGTTCCATGTGCTCGCCGAGGCGGCATAAATCGCCGTGACGATC
AGCGGTCCAGTGATCGAAGTTAGGCTGGTAAGAGCCGCGAGCGATCCTTGAAGCTGTCCCTGATGGTCGT
CATCTACCTGCCTGGACAGCATGGCCTGCAACGCGGGCATCCCGATGCCGCCGGAAGCGAGAAGAATCAT
AATGGGGAAGGCCATCCAGCCTCGCGTCGCGAACGCCAGCAAGACGTAGCCCAGCGCGTCGGCCGCCATG
CCGGCGATAATGGCCTGCTTCTCGCCGAAACGTTTGGTGGCGGGACCAGTGACGAAGGCTTGAGCGAGGG
CGTGCAAGATTCCGAATACCGCAAGCGACAGGCCGATCATCGTCGCGCTCCAGCGAAAGCGGTCCTCGCC
GAAAATGACCCAGAGCGCTGCCGGCACCTGTCCTACGAGTTGCATGATAAAGAAGACAGTCATAAGTGCG
GCGACGATAGTCATGCCCCGCGCCCACCGGAAGGAGCTGACTGGGTTGAAGGCTCTCAAGGGCATCGGTC
GAGATCCCGGTGCCTAATGAGTGAGCTAACTTACATTAATTGCGTTGCGCTCACTGCCCGCTTTCCAGTC
GGGAAACCTGTCGTGCCAGCTGCATTAATGAATCGGCCAACGCGCGGGGAGAGGCGGTTTGCGTATTGGG
CGCCAGGGTGGTTTTTCTTTTCACCAGTGAGACGGGCAACAGCTGATTGCCCTTCACCGCCTGGCCCTGA
GAGAGTTGCAGCAAGCGGTCCACGCTGGTTTGCCCCAGCAGGCGAAAATCCTGTTTGATGGTGGTTAACG
GCGGGATATAACATGAGCTGTCTTCGGTATCGTCGTATCCCACTACCGAGATATCCGCACCAACGCGCAG
CCCGGACTCGGTAATGGCGCGCATTGCGCCCAGCGCCATCTGATCGTTGGCAACCAGCATCGCAGTGGGA
ACGATGCCCTCATTCAGCATTTGCATGGTTTGTTGAAAACCGGACATGGCACTCCAGTCGCCTTCCCGTT
CCGCTATCGGCTGAATTTGATTGCGAGTGAGATATTTATGCCAGCCAGCCAGACGCAGACGCGCCGAGAC
AGAACTTAATGGGCCCGCTAACAGCGCGATTTGCTGGTGACCCAATGCGACCAGATGCTCCACGCCCAGT
CGCGTACCGTCTTCATGGGAGAAAATAATACTGTTGATGGGTGTCTGGTCAGAGACATCAAGAAATAACG
CCGGAACATTAGTGCAGGCAGCTTCCACAGCAATGGCATCCTGGTCATCCAGCGGATAGTTAATGATCAG
CCCACTGACGCGTTGCGCGAGAAGATTGTGCACCGCCGCTTTACAGGCTTCGACGCCGCTTCGTTCTACC
ATCGACACCACCACGCTGGCACCCAGTTGATCGGCGCGAGATTTAATCGCCGCGACAATTTGCGACGGCG
CGTGCAGGGCCAGACTGGAGGTGGCAACGCCAATCAGCAACGACTGTTTGCCCGCCAGTTGTTGTGCCAC
GCGGTTGGGAATGTAATTCAGCTCCGCCATCGCCGCTTCCACTTTTTCCCGCGTTTTCGCAGAAACGTGG
CTGGCCTGGTTCACCACGCGGGAAACGGTCTGATAAGAGACACCGGCATACTCTGCGACATCGTATAACG
TTACTGGTTTCACATTCACCACCCTGAATTGACTCTCTTCCGGGCGCTATCATGCCATACCGCGAAAGGT
TTTGCGCCATTCGATGGTGTCCGGGATCTCGACGCTCTCCCTTATGCGACTCCTGCATTAGGAAGCAGCC
CAGTAGTAGGTTGAGGCCGTTGAGCACCGCCGCCGCAAGGAATGGTGCATGCAAGGAGATGGCGCCCAAC
AGTCCCCCGGCCACGGGGCCTGCCACCATACCCACGCCGAAACAAGCGCTCATGAGCCCGAAGTGGCGAG
CCCGATCTTCCCCATCGGTGATGTCGGCGATATAGGCGCCAGCAACCGCACCTGTGGCGCCGGTGATGCC
GGCCACGATGCGTCCGGCGTAGAGGATCGAGATCTCGATCCCGCGAAATTAATACGACTCACTATAGGGG
AATTGTGAGCGGATAACAATTCCCCACTAGTAATAATTTTGTTTAACTTTAAGAAGGAGATATACATATG
CTCGAGGACAGCTCAGTTGCCTCTCAGATCACAGAAGCTTTAGTCAGCGGACCAAAGCCACCTATTGAAA
GCCATTTTCGACCAGAGTTTATTCGTCCACCGCCTCCACTCCACATTTGTGAGGATGAACTTGCTTGGCT
AAACCCCACGGAGCCTGACCACGCGATCCAGTGGGATAAATCGATGTGTGTTAAGAATAGCACTGGTGTG
GAGATCAAACGAATAATGGCCAAAGCCTTCAAAAGCCCCTTATCCTCTCCCCAACAAACACAGCTACTTG
GTGAGTTGGAAAAAGACCCCAAACTTGTCTACCATATTGGCCTCACCCCAGCCAAACTTCCTGACCTTGT
GGAAAACAACCCTTTAGTCGCTATAGAAATGTTGCTGAAATTAATGCAGTCAAGCCAGATCACTGAGTAT
TTCTCTGTCCTGGTCAATATGGACATGTCTTTACATTCAATGGAAGTTGTAAATCGACTAACTACAGCTG
TTGATCTACCTCCTGAATTTATTCACCTTTATATATCAAATTGCATCTCTACTTGTGAACAGATTAAGGA
TAAATATATGCAGAATCGGTTGGTGCGTCTTGTGTGTGTGTTTCTCCAATCCTTGATCCGTAACAAAATT
ATTAATGTACAGGATTTGTTTATAGAAGTGCAGGCATTCTGTATTGAATTCAGTAGGATACGAGAAGCTG
CTGGTCTTTTCCGGTTGTTGAAGACATTGGATGGATCCGAAAACCTTTACTTCCAGGGCAGCGGCGCCAT
GGGCAGCGGCAGCGGCCACCACCACCACCACCACGGTACCTAATAGTCTAGAGCTAGCCCTAGGAGATCC
GGCTGCTAACAAAGCCCGAAAGGAAGCTGAGTTGGCTGCTGCCACCGCTGAGCAATAACTAGCATAACCC
CTTGGGGCCTCTAAACGGGTCTTGAGGGGTTTTTTGCTGAAAGGAGGAACTATATCCGGATATCCCGCAA
GAGGCCCGGCAGTACCGGCATAACCAAGCCTATGCCTACAGCATCCAGGGTGACGGTGCCGAGGATGACG
ATGAGCGCATTGTTAGATTTCATACACGGTGCCTGACTGCGTTAGCAATTTAACTGTGATAAACTACCGC
ATTAAAGCTTATCGATGATAAGCTGTCAAACATGAGAA
Features (pLannotate 1.2.2; 20 found; start..end, strand, type, name):
    104..208     +  promoter       AmpR promoter: bla
    209..1069    +  CDS            AmpR: β-lactamase; bla; confers resistance to ampicillin, carbenicillin, and related antibiotics
   1240..1828    +  rep_origin     ori: high-copy-number ColE1/pMB1/pBR322/pUC origin of replication
   2014..2156    -  misc_feature   bom: basis of mobility region from pBR322
   2258..2449    -  CDS            rop: Rop protein, which maintains plasmids at low copy number; rop
   2466..2846    +  CDS            YPB1_ECOLX: Protein predicted: Swiss-Prot protein existence level 4. From Escherichia coli.
   3088..3712    -  CDS            TcR (fragment): tetracycline efflux protein; tet; confers resistance to tetracycline
   3727..3748    -  protein_bind   CAP binding site: CAP binding activates transcription in the presence of cAMP. E. coli catabolite activator protein
   3761..4843    -  CDS            lacI: lac repressor; lacI; The lac repressor binds to the lac operator to inhibit transcription in E. coli. This inhibition can be relieved by adding lactose or isopropyl-β-D-thiogalactopyranoside (IPTG).
   4844..4921    -  promoter       lacI promoter: lacI
   4929..5208    -  CDS            TcR (fragment): tetracycline efflux protein; tet; confers resistance to tetracycline
   5230..5248    +  promoter       T7 promoter: promoter for bacteriophage T7 RNA polymerase
   5249..5273    +  protein_bind   lac operator: The lac repressor binds to the lac operator to inhibit transcription in E. coli. This inhibition can be relieved by adding lactose or isopropyl-β-D-thiogalactopyranoside (IPTG). lac repressor encoded by lacI
   5288..5310    +  RBS            RBS: efficient ribosome binding site from bacteriophage T7 gene 10 (Olins and Rangwala, 1989)
   5327..6061    +  CDS            CNOT11 (fragment): CNO11_HUMAN - Also known as C2orf29. Experimental evidence at protein level: Swiss-Prot protein existence level 1. Component of the CCR4-NOT complex which is one of the major cellular mRNA deadenylases and is linked to various cellular processes including bulk mRNA degradation, miRNA-mediated repression, translational repression during translational initiation and general transcription regulation. Additional complex functions may be a consequence of its influence on mRNA expression. Is required for the association of CNOT10 with the CCR4-NOT complex. Seems not to be required for complex deaden
   6106..6124    +  CDS            9xHis (fragment): 9xHis affinity tag
   6162..6211    +  CDS            SET1 (fragment): solubility-enhancement tag derived from T7 phage gene 10B
   6219..6266    +  terminator     T7 terminator: transcription terminator for bacteriophage T7 RNA polymerase
   6289..6393    -  CDS            TcR (fragment): tetracycline efflux protein; tet; confers resistance to tetracycline
   6441..6469    -  promoter       tet promoter: E. coli promoter for tetracycline efflux protein gene
