[The description below was written by a language model from this plasmid's Addgene catalogue record and pLannotate feature annotations shown in this document.]
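Description:
pnEA-HsNot11_257-499-CvH_AF is a 6,478-nt bacterial expression plasmid for producing a C-terminal fragment (residues 257–499) of human CNOT11, also known as C2orf29, a subunit of the CCR4-NOT deadenylase complex. The catalogue lists the backbone as unknown. The annotated features nonetheless show a pBR322/pET-like architecture: a ColE1/pMB1-family origin with the bom mobility region and the rop gene, consistent with the recorded low copy number, and a β-lactamase gene under its own promoter for ampicillin selection. Several fragments of the tetracycline resistance gene and its promoter flank the expression and lacI cassettes. They appear to be non-functional remnants of the parental vector rather than a usable marker.

Expression is driven by a T7 promoter followed by a lac operator and the strong phage T7 gene 10 ribosome binding site, and transcription ends at a T7 terminator. The plasmid also carries lacI under its native promoter. The cassette is therefore repressed until IPTG is added, and it needs a host that supplies T7 RNA polymerase. The CNOT11 fragment, taken from the human reference mRNA, is followed shortly downstream by a histidine tag, annotated as a partial match to a 9xHis tag. This suggests a C-terminal His tag for affinity purification, in keeping with the "CvH" part of the name, although the record does not define that suffix or describe any linker or cleavage site. A short match to a T7 gene 10B-derived solubility tag lies just before the terminator and is probably vector-derived sequence. The plasmid comes from a collection associated with work on CCR4-NOT interactions and mRNA repression, and it is suited to recombinant protein production for biochemical or structural studies. The depositor sequence may be theoretical.
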