Addgene plasmid #148732: pnEA-HsNot11_257-499-CvH_AF
Purpose: Bacterial Expression of HsNot11_257-499
Depositing lab: Elisa Izaurralde. Depositing organization: Max Planck Institute for Developmental Biology. Publication: Drosophila Bag-of-marbles directly interacts with the CAF40 subunit of the CCR4-NOT complex to elicit repression of mRNA targets. Sgromo A, Raisch T, Backhaus C, Keskeny C, Alva V, Weichenrieder O, Izaurralde E. RNA. 2018 Mar;24(3):381-395. doi: 10.1261/rna.064584.117. Epub 2017 Dec 18. PubMed 29255063.
Backbone
  Vector backbone: Unknown
  Vector type: Bacterial Expression
Growth in bacteria
  Bacterial resistance: Ampicillin, 100 μg/mL
  Growth temperature: 37°C
  Growth strain: DH5alpha
  Copy number: Low Copy
Gene/Insert
  Gene/Insert name: HsNot11_257-499 (alt name: C2ORF29)
  Species: H. sapiens (human)
  Entrez Gene: CNOT11 (a.k.a. C2orf29, C40)
  Cloning method: Unknown
Terms and licenses: Academic/Nonprofit Terms; Industry Terms: Not Available to Industry
Depositor comments: ORF extracted from NCBI:NM_017546.4. Plasmids from this collection were made available to the research community and donated after the lab closed. Please note that the sequence provided by the depositing laboratory may be theoretical/predicted or based on Sanger sequencing results. There may be discrepancies between sequencing results obtained by Addgene and the depositor sequence. If an Addgene verified sequence is not available, please contact before placing your order to request that our lab fully sequence the plasmid.
How to cite: pnEA-HsNot11_257-499-CvH_AF was a gift from Elisa Izaurralde (Addgene plasmid # 148732 ; http://n2t.net/addgene:148732 ; RRID:Addgene_148732)
